>Addgene plasmid #39379 | TAL2021 | depositor partial sequence | sequence record 49681 | TAL2021 sequence 1028 bps
GAACCTGACCCCAGACCAGGTAGTCGCAATCGCGAACAATAATGGGGGAAAGCAAGCCCTGGAAACCGTG
CAAAGGTTGTTGCCGGTCCTTTGTCAAGACCACGGCCTTACACCGGAGCAAGTCGTGGCCATTGCAAATA
ATAACGGTGGCAAACAGGCTCTTGAGACGGTTCAGAGACTTCTCCCAGTTCTCTGTCAAGCCCACGGGCT
GACTCCCGATCAAGTTGTAGCGATTGCGTCCAACGGTGGAGGGAAACAAGCATTGGAGACTGTCCAACGG
CTCCTTCCCGTGTTGTGTCAAGCCCACGGTTTGACGCCTGCACAAGTGGTCGCCATCGCCAGCCATGATG
GCGGTAAGCAGGCGCTGGAAACAGTACAGCGCCTGCTGCCTGTACTGTGCCAGGATCATGGACTGACCCC
AGACCAGGTAGTCGCAATCGCGAACAATAATGGGGGAAAGCAAGCCCTGGAAACCGTGCAAAGGTTGTTG
CCGGTCCTTTGTCAAGACCACGGCCTTACACCGGAGCAAGTCGTGGCCATTGCAAATAATAACGGTGGCA
AACAGGCTCTTGAGACGGTTCAGAGACTTCTCCCAGTTCTCTGTCAAGCCCACGGGCTGACTCCCGATCA
AGTTGTAGCGATTGCGAATAACAATGGAGGGAAACAAGCATTGGAGACTGTCCAACGGCTCCTTCCCGTG
TTGTGTCAAGCCCACGGTTTGACGCCTGCACAAGTGGTCGCCATCGCCAACAACAACGGCGGTAAGCAGG
CGCTGGAAACAGTACAGCGCCTGCTGCCTGTACTGTGCCAGGATCATGGACTGACCCCAGACCAGGTAGT
CGCAATCGCGTCAAACGGAGGGGGAAAGCAAGCCCTGGAAACCGTGCAAAGGTTGTTGCCGGTCCTTTGT
CAAGACCACGGCCTTACACCGGAGCAAGTCGTGGCCATTGCAAGCAACATCGGTGGCAAACAGGCTCTTG
AGACGGTTCAGAGACTTCTCCCAGTTCTCTGTCAAGCCCACGGGCTGA
