>Addgene plasmid #39379 | TAL2021 | addgene partial sequence | sequence record 52622 | JDS-TALEN-F 5'-TAGGGGTCGGTAAACAGTGG-3'
ACTGTGGCGGGTGAGCTTAGGGGGCCTCCGCTCCAGCTCGACACCGGGCAGCTGCTGAAGATCGCGAAGA
GAGGGGGAGTAACAGCGGTAGAGGCAGTGCACGCCTGGCGCAATGCGCTCACCGGGGCCCCCTTGAACCT
GACCCCAGACCAGGTAGTCGCAATCGCGAACAATAATGGGGGAAAGCAAGCCCTGGAAACCGTGCAAAGG
TTGTTGCCGGTCCTTTGTCAAGACCACGGCCTTACACCGGAGCAAGTCGTGGCCATTGCAAATAATAACG
GTGGCAAACAGGCTCTTGAGACGGTTCAGAGACTTCTCCCAGTTCTCTGTCAAGCCCACGGGCTGACTCC
CGATCAAGTTGTAGCGATTGCGTCCAACGGTGGAGGGAAACAAGCATTGGAGACTGTCCAACGGCTCCTT
CCCGTGTTGTGTCAAGCCCACGGTTTGACGCCTGCACAAGTGGTCGCCATCGCCAGCCATGATGGCGGTA
AGCAGGCGCTGGAAACAGTACAGCGCCTGCTGCCTGTACTGTGCCAGGATCATGGACTGACCCCAGACCA
GGTAGTCGCAATCGCGAACAATAATGGGGGAAAGCAAGCCCTGGAAACCGTGCAAAGGTTGTTGCCGGTC
CTTTGTCAAGACCACGGCCTTACACCGGAGCAAGTCGTGGCCATTGCAAATAATA
