[The description below was written by a language model from this plasmid's Addgene catalogue record.]
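Description:
TAL2021 is a mammalian expression plasmid encoding the right-hand monomer of a TALE nuclease pair directed against an eGFP reporter sequence (eGFP-TALEN-11-Right). It is built on the JDS74 backbone, a roughly 6.4 kb TALEN expression vector. This backbone supplies a CMV promoter for expression in mammalian cells and, according to the vector type field, a T7 promoter, which would allow in vitro transcription of the coding sequence. The plasmid is maintained in E. coli at high copy number under ampicillin selection. No feature table accompanies the record, so the origin of replication, polyadenylation signal and other backbone elements are not specified.

The insert is about 1 kb and consists of an assembled array of TALE repeats. It was cloned into the backbone through BsmBI sites that were destroyed in the process, as is typical of type IIS seamless assembly. The backbone supplies the flanking protein parts, with a 3X Flag tag at the N terminus and the wild-type FokI cleavage domain at the C terminus. The expressed product is therefore a Flag-tagged TALE–FokI fusion. The repeat array determines DNA-binding specificity, and the depositor gives a short target half-site for this monomer. FokI cleaves only as a dimer, so this construct is meant to be co-expressed with the matching left-hand TALEN, which binds the opposite half-site, to make a double-strand break in the eGFP target.

The plasmid comes from work describing high-throughput FLASH assembly of TALENs for genome editing. Its eGFP target suggests use in reporter-disruption assays of nuclease activity, though the record does not say this. The depositor notes that the repetitive TALE array is prone to recombination during propagation and recommends checking the plasmid by restriction digest before use.
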