Addgene plasmid #39379: TAL2021
Depositing lab: Keith Joung. Depositing organization: Massachusetts General Hospital. Publication: FLASH assembly of TALENs for high-throughput genome editing. Reyon D, Tsai SQ, Khayter C, Foden JA, Sander JD, Joung JK. Nat Biotechnol. 2012 Apr 8. doi: 10.1038/nbt.2170. PubMed 22484455.
Backbone
  Vector backbone: JDS74
  Backbone manufacturer: Joung lab (Addgene Plasmid # 32288)
  Backbone size w/o insert (bp): 6447
  Vector type: Mammalian Expression ; T7
Growth in bacteria
  Bacterial resistance: Ampicillin, 100 μg/mL
  Growth temperature: 37°C
  Growth strain: XL1 Blue
  Copy number: High Copy
Gene/Insert
  Gene/Insert name: eGFP-TALEN-11-Right
  Species: H. sapiens (human)
  Insert size (bp): 1028
  Promoter: CMV
  Tag / fusion protein: 3X Flag (N terminal on backbone); WT FOKI (C terminal on backbone)
  Cloning method: Restriction Enzyme; 5′ cloning site BsmBI (destroyed during cloning); 3′ cloning site BsmBI (destroyed during cloning)
  Sequencing primers: 5′ CMV-F
Terms and licenses: Academic/Nonprofit Terms; Industry Terms: Not Available to Industry
Depositor comments: Target binding site: TGGTCGGGGTAG To reduce the chance of recombination in this plasmid, do not grow in liquid culture for more than 12-14 hours. It is strongly recommended that users perform a diagnostic digest to verify this plasmid prior to use. For example, a double digest of the plasmid with BamHI and KpnI should result in two bands at 1.7kb and 5.8kb
How to cite: TAL2021 was a gift from Keith Joung (Addgene plasmid # 39379 ; http://n2t.net/addgene:39379 ; RRID:Addgene_39379)
